>Addgene plasmid #228162 | SP_C6 | addgene full sequence | sequence record 451724 | Addgene NGS Result
TCGGTCTCATATGCCGATGGACTTAATATTAGTTGTGTGGTTCTGCGTCTGTACGGCACGTACGGTCGTC
GGTGCCCCTTGAGACCAGACCAATAAAAAACGCCCGGCGGCAACCGAGCGTTCTGAACAAATCCAGATGG
AGTTCTGAGGTCATTACTGGATCTATCAACAGGAGTCCAAGCGAGCTCGATATCAAATTACGCCCCGCCC
TGCCACTCATCGCAGTACTGTTGTAATTCATTAAGCATTCTGCCGACATGGAAGCCATCACAAACGGCAT
GATGAACCTGAATCGCCAGCGGCATCAGCACCTTGTCGCCTTGCGTATAATATTTGCCCATGGTGAAAAC
GGGGGCGAAGAAGTTGTCCATATTGGCCACGTTTAAATCAAAACTGGTGAAACTCACCCAGGGATTGGCT
GAAACGAAAAACATATTCTCAATAAACCCTTTAGGGAAATAGGCCAGGTTTTCACCGTAACACGCCACAT
CTTGCGAATATATGTGTAGAAACTGCCGGAAATCGTCGTGGTATTCACTCCAGAGCGATGAAAACGTTTC
AGTTTGCTCATGGAAAACGGTGTAACAAGGGTGAACACTATCCCATATCACCAGCTCACCGTCTTTCATT
GCCATACGAAATTCCGGATGAGCATTCATCAGGCGGGCAAGAATGTGAATAAAGGCCGGATAAAACTTGT
GCTTATTTTTCTTTACGGTCTTTAAAAAGGCCGTAATATCCAGCTGAACGGTCTGGTTATAGGTACATTG
AGCAACTGACTGAAATGCCTCAAAATGTTCTTTACGATGCCATTGGGATATATCAACGGTGGTATATCCA
GTGATTTTTTTCTCCATTTTAGCTTCCTTAGCTCCTGAAAATCTCGATAACTCAAAAAATACGCCCGGTA
GTGATCTTATTTCATTATGGTGAAAGTTGGAACCTCTTACGTGCCCGATCAATCATGACCAAAATCCCTT
AACGTGAGTTTTCGTTCCACTGAGCGTCAGACCCCGTAGAAAAGATCAAAGGATCTTCTTGAGATCCTTT
TTTTCTGCGCGTAATCTGCTGCTTGCAAACAAAAAAACCACCGCTACCAGCGGTGGTTTGTTTGCCGGAT
CAAGAGCTACCAACTCTTTTTCCGAAGGTAACTGGCTTCAGCAGAGCGCAGATACCAAATACTGTTCTTC
TAGTGTAGCCGTAGTTAGGCCACCACTTCAAGAACTCTGTAGCACCGCCTACATACCTCGCTCTGCTAAT
CCTGTTACCAGTGGCTGCTGCCAGTGGCGATAAGTCGTGTCTTACCGGGTTGGACTCAAGACGATAGTTA
CCGGATAAGGCGCAGCGGTCGGGCTGAACGGGGGGTTCGTGCACACAGCCCAGCTTGGAGCGAACGACCT
ACACCGAACTGAGATACCTACAGCGTGAGCTATGAGAAAGCGCCACGCTTCCCGAAGGGAGAAAGGCGGA
CAGGTATCCGGTAAGCGGCAGGGTCGGAACAGGAGAGCGCACGAGGGAGCTTCCAGGGGGAAACGCCTGG
TATCTTTATAGTCCTGTCGGGTTTCGCCACCTCTGACTTGAGCGTCGATTTTTGTGATGCTCGTCAGGGG
GGCGGAGCCTATGGAAAAACGCCAGCAACGCGGCCTTTTTACGGTTCCTGGCCTTTTGCTGGCCTTTTGC
TCACATGTTCTTTCCTGCGTTATCCCCTGATTCTGTGGATAACCGTAG
Features (pLannotate 1.2.2; 4 found; start..end, strand, type, name):
     93..127     -  terminator     lambda t0 terminator: minimal transcription terminator from phage lambda (Scholtissek and Grosse, 1987)
    201..857     -  CDS            cat: CAT_ECOLX - Experimental evidence at protein level: Swiss-Prot protein existence level 1. This enzyme is an effector of chloramphenicol resistance in bacteria. From Escherichia coli. This protein is used as a marker in many commonly used cloning vectors, such as pACYC184.
    858..955     -  promoter       cat promoter: promoter of the E. coli cat gene encoding chloramphenicol acetyltransferase
   1039..1627    +  rep_origin     ori: high-copy-number ColE1/pMB1/pBR322/pUC origin of replication
