[The description below was written by a language model from this plasmid's Addgene catalogue record and pLannotate feature annotations shown in this document.]
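Description:
SP_C6 is a small (about 1.7 kb) synthetic-biology part plasmid built on the pYTK001 entry vector of the MoClo Yeast Toolkit. It is a storage and donor vector rather than an expression construct: it is maintained in E. coli at high copy through a ColE1/pUC-type origin of replication and selected with chloramphenicol. Resistance comes from a cat (chloramphenicol acetyltransferase) gene driven by its native promoter and followed by a lambda t0 terminator. These four elements are the only features the automated annotation detected. No yeast origin, yeast marker, or eukaryotic promoter is present, which fits the plasmid's role as a parts carrier.

The payload is the secretion signal peptide of human NELL1, recorded as residues 0–21 of the UniProt entry and codon optimised for Saccharomyces cerevisiae. This short insert is not picked up in the feature table, presumably because it is too small and specialised for the annotation database. According to the record it is flanked by BsaI sites. Digestion with this type IIS enzyme releases the part with defined overhangs, so it can be joined in an ordered, scarless Golden Gate reaction with other toolkit components. The depositor classifies it as a "3a*" part, a variant of the toolkit's N-terminal coding-sequence position, which places the signal peptide immediately upstream of a protein of interest.

SP_C6 appears to be one member of a signal peptide library for combinatorial assembly. Different leader sequences can be fused to a recombinant protein and screened to find those giving the best secretion from yeast, in line with the associated work on high-throughput optimisation of secretion using a biosensor.
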