Addgene plasmid #228162: SP_C6
Purpose: Plasmid contains the secretion signal peptide sequence of the human NELL1 gene for use in Combinatorial Golden Gate Assembly (BsaI restriction sites).
Depositing lab: Joseph Brock. Depositing organization: Australian National University. Publication: High-throughput optimisation of protein secretion in yeast via an engineered biosensor. Cleaver A, Luo R, Smith OB, Murphy L, Schwessinger B, Brock J. Trends Biotechnol. 2025 Apr;43(4):838-867. doi: 10.1016/j.tibtech.2024.11.010. Epub 2024 Dec 13. PubMed 39674781.
Backbone
  Vector backbone: pYTK001
  Backbone manufacturer: John Dueber, Addgene plasmid #65108
  Vector type: Synthetic Biology
Growth in bacteria
  Bacterial resistance: Chloramphenicol, 25 μg/mL
  Growth temperature: 37°C
  Growth strain: DH5alpha
  Copy number: High Copy
Gene/Insert
  Gene/Insert name: sp_Q92832_NELL1_HUMAN:0-21 (alt name: Uniprot: Q92832)
  Species: H. sapiens (human)
  Cloning method: Golden Gate
Terms and licenses: Academic/Nonprofit Terms; Industry Terms: Not Available to Industry
Depositor comments: Signal peptides direct recombinant protein secretion in yeast. Codon optimised for expression in S. cerevisiae. This part is designed for use with components from the MoClo Yeast Toolkit (Lee et al. 2015). This insert is a 3a* component, see Williams et al. 2024 for more detail.
How to cite: SP_C6 was a gift from Joseph Brock (Addgene plasmid # 228162 ; http://n2t.net/addgene:228162 ; RRID:Addgene_228162)
